Addgene plasmid #246096: pFlag-CMV4-PHF13 (1-150)
Purpose: Expression of human PHF13 (1-150) with Flag tag in mammalian cells
Depositing lab: Sarah Kinkley. Depositing organization: Max Planck Institute for Molecular Genetics. Publication: Differential oligomerization regulates PHF13 chromatin affinity and function. Rossi F, Magalhaes AP, Buschow R, Schubert T, Glaser L, Fontana A, Mai J, Staege H, Grimme A, Will H, Schriener S, Hnisz D, Vingron M, Chiariello AM, Kinkley S. Nucleic Acids Res. 2025 Jun 20;53(12):gkaf572. doi: 10.1093/nar/gkaf572. PubMed 40598901.
Backbone
  Vector backbone: pFLAG-CMV4
  Vector type: Mammalian Expression
Growth in bacteria
  Bacterial resistance: Ampicillin, 100 μg/mL
  Growth temperature: 37°C
  Growth strain: DH5alpha
  Copy number: High Copy
Gene/Insert
  Gene/Insert name: PHF13 (1-150)
  Species: H. sapiens (human)
  Insert size (bp): 453
  Mutation: aa 1 - 150
  Entrez Gene: PHF13 (a.k.a. PHF5, SPOC1)
  Tag / fusion protein: Flag (N terminal on insert)
  Cloning method: Restriction Enzyme; 5′ cloning site Unspecified (unknown if destroyed)
  Sequencing primers: 5′ CGCAAATGGGCGGTAGGCGTG; 3′ ATTAGGACAAGGCTGGTGG
Terms and licenses: Academic/Nonprofit Terms; Industry Terms: Not Available to Industry
How to cite: pFlag-CMV4-PHF13 (1-150) was a gift from Sarah Kinkley (Addgene plasmid # 246096 ; http://n2t.net/addgene:246096 ; RRID:Addgene_246096)
