[The description below was written by a language model from this plasmid's Addgene catalogue record and pLannotate feature annotations shown in this document.]
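Description:
pFlag-CMV4-PHF13 (1-150) is a mammalian expression plasmid built on the pFLAG-CMV4 backbone that produces an N-terminal fragment of human PHF13 (also known as PHF5 or SPOC1), a chromatin-associated protein annotated as modulating chromatin structure and being required for normal chromosome condensation and separation in mitosis. The insert of about 450 bp covers amino acids 1 to 150 and is fused at its N terminus to a Flag epitope. The annotation software labels the short tag region as a fragment of 3xFLAG, which is consistent with a single Flag unit, as the catalogue entry indicates. Transcription is driven by the human cytomegalovirus immediate early enhancer and promoter and terminated by the human growth hormone polyadenylation signal.

Downstream of the expression cassette, an SV40 enhancer/early promoter drives a neomycin phosphotransferase gene followed by an SV40 polyadenylation signal. This should allow drug selection of stably transfected mammalian cells, although the record does not list a mammalian selection marker. The adjacent ble and partial str annotations, like neo, match *Klebsiella pneumoniae* entries and probably entered the plasmid alongside it. In bacteria the 6.7 kb plasmid is maintained at high copy through a ColE1/pUC-type origin with ampicillin selection via β-lactamase, and an f1 origin is also present. The small lacZα, lacI, lac promoter/operator, T7 promoter, CloDF13 and large T antigen hits are short backbone remnants with no evident functional role.

The construct is intended for expressing a Flag-tagged PHF13 truncation in mammalian cells, for example for detection or pull-down through the tag. It comes from a study of how oligomerization influences PHF13 chromatin affinity and function.
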