Features (pLannotate 1.2.2; 22 found; start..end, strand, type, name):
      4..158     -  CDS            lacZα (fragment): LacZα fragment of β-galactosidase; lacZ fragment
    318..697     +  enhancer       CMV enhancer: human cytomegalovirus immediate early enhancer
    699..898     +  promoter       CMV promoter: human cytomegalovirus (CMV) immediate early promoter
    944..964     +  CDS            3xFLAG (fragment): three tandem FLAG® epitope tags
    987..1436    +  CDS            PHF13 (fragment): PHF13_HUMAN - Experimental evidence at protein level: Swiss-Prot protein existence level 1. Modulates chromatin structure. Required for normal chromosome condensation during the early stages of mitosis. Required for normal chromosome separation during mitosis. From Homo sapiens (Human).
   1447..2069    +  polyA_signal   hGH poly(A) signal: human growth hormone polyadenylation signal
   2111..2408    +  promoter       SV40 promoter: SV40 enhancer and early promoter
   2462..3253    +  CDS            neo: KKA2_KLEPN - Also known as kan, nptII. Experimental evidence at protein level: Swiss-Prot protein existence level 1. Resistance to kanamycin, neomycin, paromomycin, ribostamycin, butirosin and gentamicin B. From Klebsiella pneumoniae.
   3277..3654    +  CDS            ble: BLE_KLEPN - Experimental evidence at protein level: Swiss-Prot protein existence level 1. Binding protein with a strong affinity to the bleomycin family of antibiotics. Binds to CL990; an antimitotic-antibiotic compound. From Klebsiella pneumoniae.
   3696..3755    +  CDS            str (fragment): STR_KLEPN - Protein inferred from homology: Swiss-Prot protein existence level 3. The aminoglycoside phosphotransferases achieve inactivation of their antibiotic substrates by phosphorylation. From Klebsiella pneumoniae.
   3778..3801    -  rep_origin     CloDF13 ori (fragment): Plasmids containing the CloDF13 (CDF) origin of replication can be propagated in E. coli cells that contain additional plasmids with compatible origins.
   3802..3885    +  CDS            large T antigen (fragment): large T antigen from SV40 (simian virus 40)
   3908..4042    +  polyA_signal   SV40 poly(A) signal: SV40 polyadenylation signal
   4048..4066    -  promoter       T7 promoter: promoter for bacteriophage T7 RNA polymerase
   4104..4120    -  protein_bind   lac operator: The lac repressor binds to the lac operator to inhibit transcription in E. coli. This inhibition can be relieved by adding lactose or isopropyl-β-D-thiogalactopyranoside (IPTG). lac repressor encoded by lacI
   4128..4158    -  promoter       lac promoter: promoter for the E. coli lac operon
   4173..4194    -  protein_bind   CAP binding site: CAP binding activates transcription in the presence of cAMP. E. coli catabolite activator protein
   4207..4299    -  CDS            lacI (fragment): lac repressor; lacI; The lac repressor binds to the lac operator to inhibit transcription in E. coli. This inhibition can be relieved by adding lactose or isopropyl-β-D-thiogalactopyranoside (IPTG).
   4482..5070    -  rep_origin     ori: high-copy-number ColE1/pMB1/pBR322/pUC origin of replication
   5241..6101    -  CDS            AmpR: β-lactamase; bla; confers resistance to ampicillin, carbenicillin, and related antibiotics
   6102..6206    -  promoter       AmpR promoter: bla
   6233..6661    +  rep_origin     f1 ori (sequence partly withheld): f1 bacteriophage origin of replication; arrow indicates direction of (+) strand synthesis
>Addgene plasmid #246096 | pFlag-CMV4-PHF13 (1-150) | addgene full sequence | sequence record 492689 | Addgene NGS Result
CCATTCGCCATTCAGGCTGCGCAACTGTTGGGAAGGGCGATCGGTGCGGGCCTCTTCGCTATTACGCCAG
CTGGCGAAAGGGGGATGTGCTGCAAGGCGATTAAGTTGGGTAACGCCAGGGTTTTCCCAGTCACGACGTT
GTAAAACGACGGCCAGTGCCAAGCTGATCTATACATTGAATCAATATTGGCAATTAGCCATATTAGTCAT
TGGTTATATAGCATAAATCAATATTGGCTATTGGCCATTGCATACGTTGTATCTATATCATAATATGTAC
ATTTATATTGGCTCATGTCCAATATGACCGCCATGTTGACATTGATTATTGACTAGTTATTAATAGTAAT
CAATTACGGGGTCATTAGTTCATAGCCCATATATGGAGTTCCGCGTTACATAACTTACGGTAAATGGCCC
GCCTGGCTGACCGCCCAACGACCCCCGCCCATTGACGTCAATAATGACGTATGTTCCCATAGTAACGCCA
ATAGGGACTTTCCATTGACGTCAATGGGTGGAGTATTTACGGTAAACTGCCCACTTGGCAGTACATCAAG
TGTATCATATGCCAAGTCCGCCCCCTATTGACGTCAATGACGGTAAATGGCCCGCCTGGCATTATGCCCA
GTACATGACCTTACGGGACTTTCCTACTTGGCAGTACATCTACGTATTAGTCATCGCTATTACCATGGTG
ATGCGGTTTTGGCAGTACACCAATGGGCGTGGATAGCGGTTTGACTCACGGGGATTTCCAAGTCTCCACC
CCATTGACGTCAATGGGAGTTTGTTTTGGCACCAAAATCAACGGGACTTTCCAAAATGTCGTAATAACCC
CGCCCCGTTGACGCAAATGGGCGGTAGGCGTGTACGGTGGGAGGTCTATATAAGCAGAGCTCGTTTAGTG
AACCGTCAGAATTAATTCAGATCGATCTACCATGGACTACAAAGACGATGACGACAAGCTTGCGGCCGCG
AATTCCATGGACTCTGACTCTTGCGCCGCCGCCTTCCACCCGGAGGAATACTCCCCCAGTTGCAAGAGGC
GCAGGACCGTGGAAGACTTCAACAAATTCTGCACCTTTGTCTTGGCCTATGCTGGCTACATCCCTTATCC
GAAGGAGGAACTCCCTTTAAGGAGCAGCCCCAGCCCTGCTAACAGCACTGCTGGTACCATTGACAGCGAC
GGCTGGGACGCGGGTTTCTCAGACATCGCGTCCTCAGTGCCCTTGCCAGTCTCTGACCGCTGCTTTAGCC
ACCTGCAGCCTACTCTCTTGCAGCGAGCCAAGCCCAGTAACTTCCTGCTGGACAGAAAGAAAACGGACAA
GCTGAAGAAGAAGAAGAAGAGGAAGCGCAGGGACAGTGATGCGCCTGGGAAAGAGGGGTACAGGGGGGGC
TTGCTGAAGCTGGAAGCCGCTGACCCCTACGTGGAGTGAGGATCCCGGGTGGCATCCCTGTGACCCCTCC
CCAGTGCCTCTCCTGGCCCTGGAAGTTGCCACTCCAGTGCCCACCAGCCTTGTCCTAATAAAATTAAGTT
GCATCATTTTGTCTGACTAGGTGTCCTTCTATAATATTATGGGGTGGAGGGGGGTGGTATGGAGCAAGGG
GCAAGTTGGGAAGACAACCTGTAGGGCCTGCGGGGTCTATTGGGAACCAAGCTGGAGTGCAGTGGCACAA
TCTTGGCTCACTGCAATCTCCGCCTCCTGGGTTCAAGCGATTCTCCTGCCTCAGCCTCCCGAGTTGTTGG
GATTCCAGGCATGCATGACCAGGCTCAGCTAATTTTTGTTTTTTTGGTAGAGACGGGGTTTCACCATATT
GGCCAGGCTGGTCTCCAACTCCTAATCTCAGGTGATCTACCCACCTTGGCCTCCCAAATTGCTGGGATTA
CAGGCGTGAACCACTGCTCCCTTCCCTGTCCTTCTGATTTTAAAATAACTATACCAGCAGGAGGACGTCC
AGACACAGCATAGGCTACCTGGCCATGCCCAACCGGTGGGACATTTGAGTTGCTTGCTTGGCACTGTCCT
CTCATGCGTTGGGTCCACTCAGTAGATGCCTGTTGAATTGGGTACGCGGCCAGCTTGGCTGTGGAATGTG
TGTCAGTTAGGGTGTGGAAAGTCCCCAGGCTCCCCAGCAGGCAGAAGTATGCAAAGCATGCATCTCAATT
AGTCAGCAACCAGGTGTGGAAAGTCCCCAGGCTCCCCAGCAGGCAGAAGTATGCAAAGCATGCATCTCAA
TTAGTCAGCAACCATAGTCCCGCCCCTAACTCCGCCCATCCCGCCCCTAACTCCGCCCAGTTCCGCCCAT
TCTCCGCCCCATGGCTGACTAATTTTTTTTATTTATGCAGAGGCCGAGGCCGCCTCGGCCTCTGAGCTAT
TCCAGAAGTAGTGAGGAGGCTTTTTTGGAGGAATTGATCAGCTTGGGATCTGATCAAGAGACAGGATGAG
GATCGTTTCGCATGATTGAACAAGATGGATTGCACGCAGGTTCTCCGGCCGCTTGGGTGGAGAGGCTATT
CGGCTATGACTGGGCACAACAGACAATCGGCTGCTCTGATGCCGCCGTGTTCCGGCTGTCAGCGCAGGGG
CGCCCGGTTCTTTTTGTCAAGACCGACCTGTCCGGTGCCCTGAATGAACTGCAGGACGAGGCAGCGCGGC
TATCGTGGCTGGCCACGACGGGCGTTCCTTGCGCAGCTGTGCTCGACGTTGTCACTGAAGCGGGAAGGGA
CTGGCTGCTATTGGGCGAAGTGCCGGGGCAGGATCTCCTGTCATCTCACCTTGCTCCTGCCGAGAAAGTA
TCCATCATGGCTGATGCAATGCGGCGGCTGCATACGCTTGATCCGGCTACCTGCCCATTCGACCACCAAG
CGAAACATCGCATCGAGCGAGCACGTACTCGGATGGAAGCCGGTCTTGTCGATCAGGATGATCTGGACGA
AGAGCATCAGGGGCTCGCGCCAGCCGAACTGTTCGCCAGGCTCAAGGCGCGCATGCCCGACGGCGAGGAT
CTCGTCGTGACCCATGGCGATGCCTGCTTGCCGAATATCATGGTGGAAAATGGCCGCTTTTCTGGATTCA
TCGACTGTGGCCGGCTGGGTGTGGCGGACCGCTATCAGGACATAGCGTTGGCTACCCGTGATATTGCTGA
AGAGCTTGGCGGCGAATGGGCTGACCGCTTCCTCGTGCTTTACGGTATCGCCGCTCCCGATTCGCAGCGC
ATCGCCTTCTATCGCCTTCTTGACGAGTTCTTCTGAGCGGGACTCTGGGGTTCGAAATGACCGACCAAGC
GACGCCCAACCTGCCATCACGAGATTTCGATTCCACCGCCGCCTTCTATGAAAGGTTGGGCTTCGGAATC
GTTTTCCGGGACGCCGGCTGGATGATCCTCCAGCGCGGGGATCTCATGCTGGAGTTCTTCGCCCACCCCG
GGCTCGATCCCCTCGCGAGTTGGTTCAGCTGCTGCCTGAGGCTGGACGACCTCGCGGAGTTCTACCGGCA
GTGCAAATCCGTCGGCATCCAGGAAACCAGCAGCGGCTATCCGCGCATCCATGCCCCCGAACTGCAGGAG
TGGGGAGGCACGATGGCCGCTTTGGTCGACCCGGACGGGACGCTCCTGCGCCTGATACAGAACGAATTGC
TTGCAGGCATCTCATGAGTGTGTCTTCCCGTTTTCCGCCTGAGGTCACTGCGTGGATGGAGCGCTGGCGC
CTGCTGCGCGACGGCGAGCTGCTCACCACCCACTCGCCAAGCTGGAACCGTAAAAAGGCCGCGTTGCTGG
CGTTTTTCCATAGGCTCCGCCGATCATAATCAGCCATACCACATTTGTAGAGGTTTTACTTGCTTTAAAA
AACCTCCCACACCTCCCCCTGAACCTGAAACATAAAATGAATGCAATTGTTGTTGTTAACTTGTTTATTG
CAGCTTATAATGGTTACAAATAAAGCAATAGCATCACAAATTTCACAAATAAAGCATTTTTTTCACTGCA
TTCTAGTTGTGGTTTGTCCAAACTCATCAATGTATCTTATCATGTCTGGATCAATTCCCTATAGTGAGTC
GTATTAAATTCGTAATCATGTCATAGCTGTTTCCTGTGTGAAATTGTTATCCGCTCACAATTCCACACAA
CATACGAGCCGGAAGCATAAAGTGTAAAGCCTGGGGTGCCTAATGAGTGAGCTAACTCACATTAATTGCG
TTGCGCTCACTGCCCGCTTTCCAGTCGGGAAACCTGTCGTGCCAGCTGCATTAATGAATCGGCCAACGCG
CGGGGAGAGGCGGTTTGCGTATTGGGCGCTCTTCCGCTTCCTCGCTCACTGACTCGCTGCGCTCGGTCGT
TCGGCTGCGGCGAGCGGTATCAGCTCACTCAAAGGCGGTAATACGGTTATCCACAGAATCAGGGGATAAC
GCAGGAAAGAACATGTGAGCAAAAGGCCAGCAAAAGGCCAGGAACCGTAAAAAGGCCGCGTTGCTGGCGT
TTTTCCATAGGCTCCGCCCCCCTGACGAGCATCACAAAAATCGACGCTCAAGTCAGAGGTGGCGAAACCC
GACAGGACTATAAAGATACCAGGCGTTTCCCCCTGGAAGCTCCCTCGTGCGCTCTCCTGTTCCGACCCTG
CCGCTTACCGGATACCTGTCCGCCTTTCTCCCTTCGGGAAGCGTGGCGCTTTCTCATAGCTCACGCTGTA
GGTATCTCAGTTCGGTGTAGGTCGTTCGCTCCAAGCTGGGCTGTGTGCACGAACCCCCCGTTCAGCCCGA
CCGCTGCGCCTTATCCGGTAACTATCGTCTTGAGTCCAACCCGGTAAGACACGACTTATCGCCACTGGCA
GCAGCCACTGGTAACAGGATTAGCAGAGCGAGGTATGTAGGCGGTGCTACAGAGTTCTTGAAGTGGTGGC
CTAACTACGGCTACACTAGAAGAACAGTATTTGGTATCTGCGCTCTGCTGAAGCCAGTTACCTTCGGAAA
AAGAGTTGGTAGCTCTTGATCCGGCAAACAAACCACCGCTGGTAGCGGTGGTTTTTTTGTTTGCAAGCAG
CAGATTACGCGCAGAAAAAAAGGATCTCAAGAAGATCCTTTGATCTTTTCTACGGGGTCTGACGCTCAGT
GGAACGAAAACTCACGTTAAGGGATTTTGGTCATGAGATTATCAAAAAGGATCTTCACCTAGATCCTTTT
AAATTAAAAATGAAGTTTTAAATCAATCTAAAGTATATATGAGTAAACTTGGTCTGACAGTTACCAATGC
TTAATCAGTGAGGCACCTATCTCAGCGATCTGTCTATTTCGTTCATCCATAGTTGCCTGACTCCCCGTCG
TGTAGATAACTACGATACGGGAGGGCTTACCATCTGGCCCCAGTGCTGCAATGATACCGCGAGACCCACG
CTCACCGGCTCCAGATTTATCAGCAATAAACCAGCCAGCCGGAAGGGCCGAGCGCAGAAGTGGTCCTGCA
ACTTTATCCGCCTCCATCCAGTCTATTAATTGTTGCCGGGAAGCTAGAGTAAGTAGTTCGCCAGTTAATA
GTTTGCGCAACGTTGTTGCCATTGCTACAGGCATCGTGGTGTCACGCTCGTCGTTTGGTATGGCTTCATT
CAGCTCCGGTTCCCAACGATCAAGGCGAGTTACATGATCCCCCATGTTGTGCAAAAAAGCGGTTAGCTCC
TTCGGTCCTCCGATCGTTGTCAGAAGTAAGTTGGCCGCAGTGTTATCACTCATGGTTATGGCAGCACTGC
ATAATTCTCTTACTGTCATGCCATCCGTAAGATGCTTTTCTGTGACTGGTGAGTACTCAACCAAGTCATT
CTGAGAATAGTGTATGCGGCGACCGAGTTGCTCTTGCCCGGCGTCAATACGGGATAATACCGCGCCACAT
AGCAGAACTTTAAAAGTGCTCATCATTGGAAAACGTTCTTCGGGGCGAAAACTCTCAAGGATCTTACCGC
TGTTGAGATCCAGTTCGATGTAACCCACTCGTGCACCCAACTGATCTTCAGCATCTTTTACTTTCACCAG
CGTTTCTGGGTGAGCAAAAACAGGAAGGCAAAATGCCGCAAAAAAGGGAATAAGGGCGACACGGAAATGT
TGAATACTCATACTCTTCCTTTTTCAATATTATTGAAGCATTTATCAGGGTTATTGTCTCATGAGCGGAT
ACATATTTGAATGTATTTAGAAAAATAAACAAATAGGGGTTCCGCGCACATTTCCCCGAAAAGTGCCACC
TG
[124 nt withheld, positions 6233-6356]
C
[91 nt withheld, positions 6358-6448]
A
[49 nt withheld, positions 6450-6498]
CCTTTGACGTTGGAGTCCACGTTCTTT
[37 nt withheld, positions 6526-6562]
ACCCTATCTCGGTCTATTCTTTTGATTTATAAGGGATTTTGCCGATTTCGGCCTATTGGTTAAAAAATGA
GCTGATTTAACAAAAATTTAACGCGAATTTTAACAAAATATTAACGCTTACAATTT
