>Addgene plasmid #246096 | pFlag-CMV4-PHF13 (1-150) | depositor partial sequence | sequence record 483945 | Insert FWD
GCTATAGCAGAGCTCGTTTAGTGAACCGTCAGAATTAATTCAGATCGATCTACCATGGACTACAAAGACG
ATGACGACAAGCTTGCGGCCGCGAATTCCATGGACTCTGACTCTTGCGCCGCCGCCTTCCACCCGGAGGA
ATACTCCCCCAGTTGCAAGAGGCGCAGGACCGTGGAAGACTTCAACAAATTCTGCACCTTTGTCTTGGCC
TATGCTGGCTACATCCCTTATCCGAAGGAGGAACTCCCTTTAAGGAGCAGCCCCAGCCCTGCTAACAGCA
CTGCTGGTACCATTGACAGCGACGGCTGGGACGCGGGTTTCTCAGACATCGCGTCCTCAGTGCCCTTGCC
AGTCTCTGACCGCTGCTTTAGCCACCTGCAGCCTACTCTCTTGCAGCGAGCCAAGCCCAGTAACTTCCTG
CTGGACAGAAAGAAAACGGACAAGCTGAAGAAGAAGAAGAAGAGGAAGCGCAGGGACAGTGATGCGCCTG
GGAAAGAGGGGTACAGGGGGGGCTTGCTGAAGCTGGAAGCCGCTGACCCCTACGTGGAGTGAGGATCCCG
GGTGGCATCCCTGTGACCCCTCCCCAGTGCCTCTCCTGGCCCTGGAAGTTGCCACTCCAGTGCCCACCAG
CCTTGTCCTAATAAAATTAAGTTGCATCATTTTGTCTGACTAGGTGTCCTTCTATAATATTATGGGGTGG
AGGGGGGTGGTATGGAGCAAGGGGCAAGTTGGGAAGACAACCTGTAGGGCCTGCGGGGTCTATTGGGAAC
CAAGCTGGAGTGCAGTGGCACAATCTTGGCTCACTGCAATCTCCGCCTCCTGGGTTCAAGCGATTCTCCT
GCCTCAGCCTCCCGAGTTGTTGGGATTCCAGGCATGCATGACCAGGCTCAGCTAATTTTTGTTTTTTTGG
TAGAGACGGGGTTTCACCATATTGGCCAGGCTGGTCTCCAACTCCTAATCTCAGGTGATCTACCCACCTT
GGCCTCCCAAATTGCTGGGATTACAGGCGTGAACCACTGCTCCCTTCCCTGTCCTTCTGATTTTAAAATA
ACTATACCAGCAGGAGGACGTCCAGACACAGCATAGGCTACCTGGCCATGCCCAACCGGTGGGACATTTG
AGTTGCTTGCTTGGCACTGTCCTCTCATGCGTTGGGTCACTCAGTAAATGCCTGTTGAATTGGGTACGCG
GCCAGCTTGGCTGGGGAAT
